>Addgene plasmid #89051 | pKS7107 | addgene full sequence | sequence record 176334 | Addgene NGS Result
TTTGCGCTGCTTCGCGGAGGCTCCGGTGCCCGTCAGTGGGCAGAGCGCACATCGCCCACAGTCCCCGAGA
AGTTGGGGGGAGGGGTCGGCAATTGAACCGGTGCCTAGAGAAGGTGGCGCGGGGTAAACTGGGAAAGTGA
TGTCGTGTACTGGCTCCGCCTTTTTCCCGAGGGTGGGGGAGAACCGTATATAAGTGCAGTAGTCGCCGTG
AACGTTCTTTTTCGCAACGGGTTTGCCGCCAGAACACAGGTAAGTGCCGTGTGTGGTTCCCGCGGGCCTG
GCCTCTTTACGGGTTATGGCCCTTGCGTGCCTTGAATTACTTCCACCTGGCTCCAGTACGTGATTCTTGA
TCCCGAGCTGGAGCCAGGGGCGGGCCTTGCGCTTTAGGAGCCCCTTCGCCTCGTGCTTGAGTTGAGGCCT
GGCCTGGGCGCTGGGGCCGCCGCGTGCGAATCTGGTGGCACCTTCGCGCCTGTCTCGCTGCTTTCGATAA
GTCTCTAGCCATTTAAAATTTTTGATGACCTGCTGCGACGCTTTTTTTCTGGCAAGATAGTCTTGTAAAT
GCGGGCCAGGATCTGCACACTGGTATTTCGGTTTTTGGGGCCGCGGGCGGCGACGGGGCCCGTGCGTCCC
AGCGCACATGTTCGGCGAGGCGGGGCCTGCGAGCGCGGCCACCGAGAATCGGACGGGGGTAGTCTCAAGC
TGGCCGGCCTGCTCTGGTGCCTGGCCTCGCGCCGCCGTGTATCGCCCCGCCCTGGGCGGCAAGGCTGGCC
CGGTCGGCACCAGTTGCGTGAGCGGAAAGATGGCCGCTTCCCGGCCCTGCTCCAGGGGGCTCAAAATGGA
GGACGCGGCGCTCGGGAGAGCGGGCGGGTGAGTCACCCACACAAAGGAAAGGGGCCTTTCCGTCCTCAGC
CGTCGCTTCATGTGACTCCACGGAGTACCGGGCGCCGTCCAGGCACCTCGATTAGTTCTGGAGCTTTTGG
AGTACGTCGTCTTTAGGTTGGGGGGAGGGGTTTTATGCGATGGAGTTTCCCCACACTGAGTGGGTGGAGA
CTGAAGTTAGGCCAGCTTGGCACTTGATGTAATTCTCCTTGGAATTTGCCCTTTTTGAGTTTGGATCTTG
GTTCATTCTCAAGCCTCAGACAGTGGTTCAAAGTTTTTTTCTTCCATTTCAGGTGTCGTGAACACCGCCA
CCATGGTGCCTAAGAAGAAGAGAAAGGTGGCTGCCTTCAAACCTAATTCAATCAACTACATCCTCGGCCT
CGATATCGGCATCGCATCCGTCGGCTGGGCGATGGTAGAAATTGACGAAGAAGAAAACCCCATCCGCCTG
ATTGATTTGGGCGTGCGCGTATTTGAGCGTGCCGAAGTACCGAAAACAGGCGACTCCCTTGCCATGGCAA
GGCGTTTGGCGCGCAGTGTTCGCCGCCTGACCCGCCGTCGCGCCCACCGCCTGCTTCGGACCCGCCGCCT
ATTGAAACGCGAAGGCGTATTACAAGCCGCCAATTTTGACGAAAACGGCTTGATTAAATCCTTACCGAAT
ACACCATGGCAACTTCGCGCAGCCGCATTAGACCGCAAACTGACGCCTTTAGAGTGGTCGGCAGTCTTGT
TGCATTTAATCAAACATCGCGGCTATTTATCGCAACGGAAAAACGAGGGCGAAACTGCCGATAAGGAGCT
TGGCGCTTTGCTTAAAGGCGTAGCCGGCAATGCCCATGCCTTACAGACAGGCGATTTCCGCACACCGGCC
GAATTGGCTTTAAATAAATTTGAGAAAGAAAGCGGCCATATCCGCAATCAGCGCAGCGATTATTCGCATA
CGTTCAGCCGCAAAGATTTACAGGCGGAGCTGATTTTGCTGTTTGAAAAACAAAAAGAATTTGGCAATCC
GCATGTTTCAGGCGGCCTTAAAGAAGGTATTGAAACCCTACTGATGACGCAACGCCCTGCCCTGTCCGGC
GATGCCGTTCAAAAAATGTTGGGGCATTGCACCTTCGAACCGGCAGAGCCGAAAGCCGCTAAAAACACCT
ACACAGCCGAACGTTTCATCTGGCTGACCAAGCTGAACAACCTGCGTATTTTAGAGCAAGGCAGCGAGCG
GCCATTGACCGATACCGAACGCGCCACGCTTATGGACGAGCCATACAGAAAATCCAAACTGACTTACGCA
CAAGCCCGTAAGCTGCTGGGTTTAGAAGATACCGCCTTTTTCAAAGGCTTGCGCTATGGTAAAGACAATG
CCGAAGCCTCAACATTGATGGAAATGAAGGCCTACCATGCCATCAGCCGTGCACTGGAAAAAGAAGGATT
GAAAGACAAAAAATCCCCATTAAACCTTTCTCCCGAATTACAAGACGAAATCGGCACGGCATTCTCCCTG
TTCAAAACCGATGAAGACATTACAGGCCGTCTGAAAGACCGTATACAGCCCGAAATCTTAGAAGCGCTGT
TGAAACACATCAGCTTCGATAAGTTCGTCCAAATTTCCTTGAAAGCATTGCGCCGAATTGTGCCTCTAAT
GGAACAAGGCAAACGTTACGATGAAGCCTGCGCCGAAATCTACGGAGACCATTACGGCAAGAAGAATACG
GAAGAAAAGATTTATCTGCCGCCGATTCCCGCCGACGAAATCCGCAACCCCGTCGTCTTGCGCGCCTTAT
CTCAAGCACGTAAGGTCATTAACGGCGTGGTACGCCGTTACGGCTCCCCAGCTCGTATCCATATTGAAAC
TGCAAGGGAAGTAGGTAAATCGTTTAAAGACCGCAAAGAAATTGAGAAACGCCAAGAAGAAAACCGCAAA
GACCGGGAAAAAGCCGCCGCCAAATTCCGAGAGTATTTCCCCAATTTTGTCGGAGAACCCAAATCCAAAG
ATATTCTGAAACTGCGCCTGTACGAGCAACAACACGGCAAATGCCTGTATTCGGGCAAAGAAATCAACTT
AGGCCGTCTGAACGAAAAAGGCTATGTCGAAATCGACCATGCCCTGCCGTTCTCGCGCACATGGGACGAC
AGTTTCAACAATAAAGTACTGGTATTGGGCAGCGAAAACCAAAACAAAGGCAATCAAACCCCTTACGAAT
ACTTCAACGGCAAAGACAACAGCCGCGAATGGCAGGAATTTAAAGCGCGTGTCGAAACCAGCCGTTTCCC
GCGCAGTAAAAAACAACGGATTCTGCTGCAAAAATTCGATGAAGACGGCTTTAAAGAACGCAATCTGAAC
GACACGCGCTACGTCAACCGTTTCCTGTGTCAATTTGTTGCCGACCGTATGCGGCTGACAGGTAAAGGCA
AGAAACGTGTCTTTGCATCCAACGGACAAATTACCAATCTGTTGCGCGGCTTTTGGGGATTGCGCAAAGT
GCGTGCGGAAAACGACCGCCATCACGCCTTGGACGCCGTCGTCGTTGCCTGCTCGACCGTTGCCATGCAG
CAGAAAATTACCCGTTTTGTACGCTATAAAGAGATGAACGCGTTTGACGGTAAAACCATAGACAAAGAAA
CAGGAGAAGTGCTGCATCAAAAAACACACTTCCCACAACCTTGGGAATTTTTCGCACAAGAAGTCATGAT
TCGCGTCTTCGGCAAACCGGACGGCAAACCCGAATTCGAAGAAGCCGATACCCTAGAAAAACTGCGCACG
TTGCTTGCCGAAAAATTATCATCTCGCCCCGAAGCCGTACACGAATACGTTACGCCACTGTTTGTTTCAC
GTGCGCCCAATCGGAAGATGAGCGGGCAAGGGCATATGGAGACCGTCAAATCCGCCAAACGACTGGACGA
AGGCGTCAGCGTGTTGCGCGTACCGCTGACACAGTTAAAACTGAAAGACTTGGAAAAAATGGTCAATCGG
GAGCGCGAACCTAAGCTATACGAAGCACTGAAAGCACGGCTGGAAGCACATAAAGACGATCCTGCCAAAG
CCTTTGCCGAGCCGTTTTACAAATACGATAAAGCAGGCAACCGCACCCAACAGGTAAAAGCCGTACGCGT
AGAGCAAGTACAGAAAACCGGCGTATGGGTGCGCAACCATAACGGTATTGCCGACAACGCAACCATGGTG
CGCGTAGATGTGTTTGAGAAAGGCGACAAGTATTATCTGGTACCGATTTACAGTTGGCAGGTAGCGAAAG
GGATTTTGCCGGATAGGGCTGTTGTACAAGGAAAAGATGAAGAAGATTGGCAACTTATTGATGATAGTTT
CAACTTTAAATTCTCATTACACCCTAATGATTTAGTCGAGGTTATAACAAAAAAAGCTAGAATGTTTGGT
TACTTTGCCAGCTGCCATCGAGGCACAGGTAATATCAATATACGCATTCATGATCTTGATCATAAAATTG
GCAAAAATGGAATACTGGAAGGTATCGGCGTCAAAACCGCCCTTTCATTCCAAAAATACCAAATTGACGA
ACTGGGCAAAGAAATCAGACCATGCCGTCTGAAAAAACGCCCGCCTGTCCGTTACCCATACGATGTTCCA
GATTACGCTGCAGCTCCAGCAGCGAAGAAAAAGAAGCTGGATTAACTCGCTGATCAGCCTCGACTGTGCC
TTCTAGTTGCCAGCCATCTGTTGTTTGCCCCTCCCCCGTGCCTTCCTTGACCCTGGAAGGTGCCACTCCC
ACTGTCCTTTCCTAATAAAATGAGGAAATTGCATCGCATTGTCTGAGTAGGTGTCATTCTATTCTGGGGG
GTGGGGTGGGGCAGGACAGCAAGGGGGAGGATTGGGAAGACAATAGCAGGCATGCTGGGGATGCGGTGGG
CTCTATGGCTTCTGAGGCGGAAAGAACCAGCTGGGGCTCGACCGATGCCCTTGAGAGCCTTCAACCCAGT
CAGCTCCTTCCGGTGGGCGCGGGGCATGACTATCGTCGCCGCACTTATGACTGTCTTCTTTATCATGCAA
CTCGTAGGACAGGTGCCCTGGCCGGGGTCCCGCAGGAAAAGGACAAGCAGCGAAAATTCACGCCCCCTTG
GGAGGTGGCGGCATATGCAAAGGATAGCACTCCCACTCTACTACTGGGTATCATATGCTGACTGTATATG
CATGAGGATAGCATATGCTACCCGGATACAGATTAGGATAGCATATACTACCCAGATATAGATTAGGATA
GCATATGCTACCCAGATATAGATTAGGATAGCCTATGCTACCCAGATATAAATTAGGATAGCATATACTA
CCCAGATATAGATTAGGATAGCATATGCTACCCAGATATAGATTAGGATAGCCTATGCTACCCAGATATA
GATTAGGATAGCATATGCTACCCAGATATAGATTAGGATAGCATATGCTATCCAGATATTTGGGTAGTAT
ATGCTACCCAGATATAAATTAGGATAGCATATACTACCCTAATCTCTATTAGGATAGCATATGCTACCCG
GATACAGATTAGGATAGCATATACTACCCAGATATAGATTAGGATAGCATATGCTACCCAGATATAGATT
AGGATAGCCTATGCTACCCAGATATAAATTAGGATAGCATATACTACCCAGATATAGATTAGGATAGCAT
ATGCTACCCAGATATAGATTAGGATAGCCTATGCTACCCAGATATAGATTAGGATAGCATATGCTATCCA
GATATTTGGGTAGTATATGCTATCCATGGCAACATTAGCCCACCGTGCTCTCAGCGACCTCGTGAATATG
AGGACCAACAACCCTGTGCTTGGCGCTCAGGCGCAAGTGTGTGTAATTTGTCCTCCAGATCGCAGCAATC
GCGCCCCTATCTTGGCCCGCCCACCTACTTATGCAGGTATTCCCCGGGGTGCCATTAGTGGTTTTGTGGG
CAAGTGGTTTGACCGCAGTGGTTAGCGGGGTTACAATCAGCCAAGTTATTACACCCTTATTTTACAGTCC
AAAACCGCAGGGCGGCGTGTGGGGGCTGACGCGATCGCTGTTCCTTAGGACCCTTTTACTAACCCTAATT
CGATAGCATATGCTTCCCGTTGGGTAACATATGCTATTGAATTAGGGTTAGTCTGGATAGTATATACTAC
TACCCGGGAAGCATATGCTACCCGTTTAGGGTTTACCGTCGACCTCTAGCTAGAGCTTGGCGTAATCATG
GTCATAGCTGTTTCCTGTGTGAAATTGTTATCCGCTCACAATTCCACACAACATACGAGCCGGAAGCATA
AAGTGTAAAGCCTGGGGTGCCTAATGAGTGAGCTAACTCACATTAATTGCGTTGCGCTCACTGCCCGCTT
TCCAGTCGGGAAACCTGTCGTGCCAGCTGCATTAATGAATCGGCCAACGCGCGGGGAGAGGCGGTTTGCG
TATTGGGCGCTCTTCCGCTTCCTCGCTCACTGACTCGCTGCGCTCGGTCGTTCGGCTGCGGCGAGCGGTA
TCAGCTCACTCAAAGGCGGTAATACGGTTATCCACAGAATCAGGGGATAACGCAGGAAAGAACATGTGAG
CAAAAGGCCAGCAAAAGGCCAGGAACCGTAAAAAGGCCGCGTTGCTGGCGTTTTTCCATAGGCTCCGCCC
CCCTGACGAGCATCACAAAAATCGACGCTCAAGTCAGAGGTGGCGAAACCCGACAGGACTATAAAGATAC
CAGGCGTTTCCCCCTGGAAGCTCCCTCGTGCGCTCTCCTGTTCCGACCCTGCCGCTTACCGGATACCTGT
CCGCCTTTCTCCCTTCGGGAAGCGTGGCGCTTTCTCATAGCTCACGCTGTAGGTATCTCAGTTCGGTGTA
GGTCGTTCGCTCCAAGCTGGGCTGTGTGCACGAACCCCCCGTTCAGCCCGACCGCTGCGCCTTATCCGGT
AACTATCGTCTTGAGTCCAACCCGGTAAGACACGACTTATCGCCACTGGCAGCAGCCACTGGTAACAGGA
TTAGCAGAGCGAGGTATGTAGGCGGTGCTACAGAGTTCTTGAAGTGGTGGCCTAACTACGGCTACACTAG
AAGAACAGTATTTGGTATCTGCGCTCTGCTGAAGCCAGTTACCTTCGGAAAAAGAGTTGGTAGCTCTTGA
TCCGGCAAACAAACCACCGCTGGTAGCGGTGGTTTTTTTGTTTGCAAGCAGCAGATTACGCGCAGAAAAA
AAGGATCTCAAGAAGATCCTTTGATCTTTTCTACGGGGTCTGACGCTCAGTGGAACGAAAACTCACGTTA
AGGGATTTTGGTCATGAGATTATCAAAAAGGATCTTCACCTAGATCCTTTTAAATTAAAAATGAAGTTTT
AAATCAATCTAAAGTATATATGAGTAAACTTGGTCTGACAGTTACCAATGCTTAATCAGTGAGGCACCTA
TCTCAGCGATCTGTCTATTTCGTTCATCCATAGTTGCCTGACTCCCCGTCGTGTAGATAACTACGATACG
GGAGGGCTTACCATCTGGCCCCAGTGCTGCAATGATACCGCGAGACCCACGCTCACCGGCTCCAGATTTA
TCAGCAATAAACCAGCCAGCCGGAAGGGCCGAGCGCAGAAGTGGTCCTGCAACTTTATCCGCCTCCATCC
AGTCTATTAATTGTTGCCGGGAAGCTAGAGTAAGTAGTTCGCCAGTTAATAGTTTGCGCAACGTTGTTGC
CATTGCTACAGGCATCGTGGTGTCACGCTCGTCGTTTGGTATGGCTTCATTCAGCTCCGGTTCCCAACGA
TCAAGGCGAGTTACATGATCCCCCATGTTGTGCAAAAAAGCGGTTAGCTCCTTCGGTCCTCCGATCGTTG
TCAGAAGTAAGTTGGCCGCAGTGTTATCACTCATGGTTATGGCAGCACTGCATAATTCTCTTACTGTCAT
GCCATCCGTAAGATGCTTTTCTGTGACTGGTGAGTACTCAACCAAGTCATTCTGAGAATAGTGTATGCGG
CGACCGAGTTGCTCTTGCCCGGCGTCAATACGGGATAATACCGCGCCACATAGCAGAACTTTAAAAGTGC
TCATCATTGGAAAACGTTCTTCGGGGCGAAAACTCTCAAGGATCTTACCGCTGTTGAGATCCAGTTCGAT
GTAACCCACTCGTGCACCCAACTGATCTTCAGCATCTTTTACTTTCACCAGCGTTTCTGGGTGAGCAAAA
ACAGGAAGGCAAAATGCCGCAAAAAAGGGAATAAGGGCGACACGGAAATGTTGAATACTCATACTCTTCC
TTTTTCAATATTATTGAAGCATTTATCAGGGTTATTGTCTCATGAGCGGATACATATTTGAATGTATTTA
GAAAAATAAACAAATAGGGGTTCCGCGCACATTTCCCCGAAAAGTGCCACCTGACGTCGTTTAAACAAAA
AAACGAAATGAGAAAGGGAGCTACAACGGAGACGGGATCCCGTCTCCGGTGTTTCGTCCTTTCCACAAGA
TATATAAAGCCAAGAAATCGAAATACTTTCAAGTTACGGTAAGCATATGATAGTCCATTTTAAAACATAA
TTTTAAAACTGCAAACTACCCAAGAAATTATTACTTTCTACGTCACGTATTTTGTACTAATATCTTTGTG
TTTACAGTCAAATTAATTCTAATTATCTCTCTAACAGCCTTGTATCGTATATGCAAATATGAAGGAATCA
TGGGAAATAGGCCCTCTTCCTGCCCGACCTTAGATCCGAATCCATATCGATATGCTAGTTATTGCTCAGC
GGTGGCAGCAGCCAACTCAGCCTATAGTGAGTCGTATTAATTTCGCGGGATGTTTAAACGCGGCCGCAAA
AAAACCGAAATAAACGATGCCCCTTAAAGCAGAAGCTTTAAGGGGCAGAGCGTTGCGGCACATCTTTTCA
GACGGCCTTATTGTAGCAACGGTTCTCATTTCGGTGTTTCGTCCTTTCCACAAGATATATAAAGCCAAGA
AATCGAAATACTTTCAAGTTACGGTAAGCATATGATAGTCCATTTTAAAACATAATTTTAAAACTGCAAA
CTACCCAAGAAATTATTACTTTCTACGTCACGTATTTTGTACTAATATCTTTGTGTTTACAGTCAAATTA
ATTCTAATTATCTCTCTAACAGCCTTGTATCGTATATGCAAATATGAAGGAATCATGGGAAATAGGCCCT
CTTCCTGCCCGACCTTGACGTCGACGGATCGGGAGATCTCCCGATCCCCTATGGTGCACTCTCAGTACAA
TCTGCTCTGATGCCGCATAGTTAAGCCAGTATCTGCTCCCTGCTTGTGTGTTGGAGGTCGCTGAGTAGTG
CGCGAGCAAAATTTAAGCTACAACAAGGCAAGGCTTGACCGACAATTGCATGAAGAATCTGCTTAGGGTT
AGGCGT
Features (pLannotate 1.2.2; 22 found; start..end, strand, type, name):
     19..1181    +  promoter       EF-1α promoter: strong constitutive promoter for human elongation factor EF-1α
   1218..4464    +  CDS            NmCas9 (fragment): Cas9 endonuclease from the Neisseria meningitidis Type II CRISPR/Cas system (Esvelt et al., 2013) generates RNA-guided double strand breaks in DNA
   4463..4489    +  CDS            3xHA (fragment): three tandem HA epitope tags
   4496..4522    +  CDS            NLS: nuclear localization signal (Makkerh et al., 1996)
   4544..4768    +  polyA_signal   bGH poly(A) signal: bovine growth hormone polyadenylation signal
   4772..4793    +  promoter       SV40 promoter (fragment): SV40 enhancer and early promoter
   4798..4917    +  CDS            TcR (fragment): tetracycline efflux protein; tet; confers resistance to tetracycline
   4933..6046    +  rep_origin     mini-oriP: internally truncated variant of the Epstein-Barr virus oriP replication origin (Tanaka et al., 1999)
   6115..6131    -  protein_bind   lac operator: The lac repressor binds to the lac operator to inhibit transcription in E. coli. This inhibition can be relieved by adding lactose or isopropyl-β-D-thiogalactopyranoside (IPTG). lac repressor encoded by lacI
   6139..6169    -  promoter       lac promoter: promoter for the E. coli lac operon
   6184..6205    -  protein_bind   CAP binding site: CAP binding activates transcription in the presence of cAMP. E. coli catabolite activator protein
   6218..6310    -  CDS            lacI (fragment): lac repressor; lacI; The lac repressor binds to the lac operator to inhibit transcription in E. coli. This inhibition can be relieved by adding lactose or isopropyl-β-D-thiogalactopyranoside (IPTG).
   6493..7081    -  rep_origin     ori: high-copy-number ColE1/pMB1/pBR322/pUC origin of replication
   7252..8112    -  CDS            AmpR: β-lactamase; bla; confers resistance to ampicillin, carbenicillin, and related antibiotics
   8113..8217    -  promoter       AmpR promoter: bla
   8270..8287    -  misc_RNA       Nm gRNA scaffold (fragment): guide RNA scaffold for the Neisseria meningitidis CRISPR/Cas9 system (Esvelt et al., 2013)
   8316..8556    -  promoter       U6 promoter: RNA polymerase III promoter for human U6 snRNA
   8606..8631    -  CDS            SET1 (fragment): solubility-enhancement tag derived from T7 phage gene 10B
   8631..8649    -  promoter       T7 promoter: promoter for bacteriophage T7 RNA polymerase
   8691..8783    -  misc_RNA       Nm tracrRNA: trans-activating CRISPR RNA for the Neisseria meningitidis CRISPR/Cas9 system (Hou et al., 2013)
   8791..9031    -  promoter       U6 promoter: RNA polymerase III promoter for human U6 snRNA
   9080..9132    -  misc_feature   bom (fragment): basis of mobility region from pBR322
