[The description below was written by a language model from this plasmid's Addgene catalogue record and pLannotate feature annotations shown in this document.]
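Description:
pKS7107 is an all-in-one mammalian CRISPR plasmid built on the pSimpleII backbone that supplies the complete Neisseria meningitidis Cas9 system from a single vector. It is propagated in E. coli through a high-copy ColE1/pUC-type origin and selected with ampicillin via the β-lactamase (AmpR) gene. The catalogue lists a total size of about 9.3 kb, and the sequenced record annotated here is marginally shorter at about 9.2 kb. The feature table also detects a mini-oriP element, an internally truncated Epstein-Barr virus origin that can support episomal maintenance in cells providing EBNA1, although the record does not state that this is an intended use. No mammalian selection marker is annotated. Several short fragments (SV40 promoter, TcR, lacI, bom, a T7 promoter with an adjacent tag fragment) appear to be backbone remnants rather than functional parts.

The payload consists of three expression units. Human codon-optimized NmCas9 is driven by the strong constitutive EF-1α promoter and terminated by the bGH polyadenylation signal. According to the catalogue, it carries an N-terminal SV40 NLS plus a C-terminal HA tag and NLS, allowing nuclear import and epitope detection. The C-terminal HA and NLS are both seen in the annotation. On the opposite strand, two separate human U6 (RNA polymerase III) promoters drive the Nm crRNA and the Nm tracrRNA, so the guide is expressed as a natural two-RNA pair rather than a fused single-guide RNA. The crRNA unit is annotated only as a short scaffold fragment, and the record does not state which spacer, if any, it contains. The plasmid is intended for RNA-guided DNA cleavage and genome modification in mammalian cells. The associated publication compared nucleases for inducing homology-directed repair.
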