Addgene plasmid #89051: pKS7107
Purpose: Expresses Nm crRNA, Nm tracrRNA and human codon-optimized NmCas9
Depositing lab: Ervin Welker. Depositing organization: HUN-REN Biological Research Centre Szeged (HUN-REN Szegedi Biológiai Kutatóközpont). Publication: Cpf1 nucleases demonstrate robust activity to induce DNA modification by exploiting homology directed repair pathways in mammalian cells. Toth E, Weinhardt N, Bencsura P, Huszar K, Kulcsar PI, Talas A, Fodor E, Welker E. Biol Direct. 2016 Sep 14;11:46. doi: 10.1186/s13062-016-0147-0. PubMed 27630115.
Backbone
  Vector backbone: pSimpleII
  Backbone size w/o insert (bp): 3756
  Total vector size (bp): 9305
  Vector type: CRISPR
Growth in bacteria
  Bacterial resistance: Ampicillin, 100 μg/mL
  Growth temperature: 37°C
  Growth strain: NEB Stable
  Copy number: High Copy
Gene/Insert 1
  Gene/Insert name: Nm crRNA (alt name: Neisseria meningitidis CRISPR RNA)
  Insert size (bp): 51
  Promoter: human U6
  Cloning method: Unknown
  Sequencing primers: 5′ AAAACAGGAAGGCAAAATGC; 3′ gggagatctcccgatccgtc
Gene/Insert 2
  Gene/Insert name: Nm tracrRNA (alt name: Neisseria meningitidis tracrRNA)
  Insert size (bp): 105
  Promoter: human U6
  Cloning method: Unknown
  Sequencing primers: 5′ AAAACAGGAAGGCAAAATGC; 3′ gggagatctcccgatccgtc
Gene/Insert 3
  Gene/Insert name: hNmCas9 (alt name: human codon-optimized Neisseria meningitidis Cas9 nuclease)
  Promoter: EF1a
  Tag / fusion protein: SV40 NLS (N terminal on insert); HA tag (C terminal on insert); NLS (C terminal on insert)
  Cloning method: Unknown
  Sequencing primers: 5′ gactgaagttaggccagc; 3′ TAGAAGGCACAGTCGAGG
Terms and licenses: Academic/Nonprofit Terms; Industry Terms: Not Available to Industry
How to cite: pKS7107 was a gift from Ervin Welker (Addgene plasmid # 89051 ; http://n2t.net/addgene:89051 ; RRID:Addgene_89051)
